>Addgene plasmid #197276 | pFsynW SYB2 reporter | addgene full sequence | sequence record 389092 | Addgene NGS Result
CATAGTATATCGGCATAGTATAATACGACAAGGTGAGGAACTAAACCATGGCCAAGTTGACCAGTGCCGT
TCCGGTGCTCACCGCGCGCGACGTCGCCGGAGCGGTCGAGTTCTGGACCGACCGGCTCGGGTTCTCCCGG
GACTTCGTGGAGGACGACTTCGCCGGTGTGGTCCGGGACGACGTGACCCTGTTCATCAGCGCGGTCCAGG
ACCAGGTGGTGCCGGACAACACCCTGGCCTGGGTGTGGGTGCGCGGCCTGGACGAGCTGTACGCCGAGTG
GTCGGAGGTCGTGTCCACGAACTTCCGGGACGCCTCCGGGCCGGCCATGACCGAGATCGGCGAGCAGCCG
TGGGGGCGGGAGTTCGCCCTGCGCGACCCGGCCGGCAACTGCGTGCACTTCGTGGCCGAGGAGCAGGACT
GACACGTGCTACGAGATTTCGATTCCACCGCCGCCTTCTATGAAAGGTTGGGCTTCGGAATCGTTTTCCG
GGACGCCGGCTGGATGATCCTCCAGCGCGGGGATCTCATGCTGGAGTTCTTCGCCCACCCCAACTTGTTT
ATTGCAGCTTATAATGGTTACAAATAAAGCAATAGCATCACAAATTTCACAAATAAAGCATTTTTTTCAC
TGCATTCTAGTTGTGGTTTGTCCAAACTCATCAATGTATCTTATCATGTCTGTATACCGTCGACCTCTAG
CTAGAGCTTGGCGTAATCATGGTCATAGCTGTTTCCTGTGTGAAATTGTTATCCGCTCACAATTCCACAC
AACATACGAGCCGGAAGCATAAAGTGTAAAGCCTGGGGTGCCTAATGAGTGAGCTAACTCACATTAATTG
CGTTGCGCTCACTGCCCGCTTTCCAGTCGGGAAACCTGTCGTGCCAGCTGCATTAATGAATCGGCCAACG
CGCGGGGAGAGGCGGTTTGCGTATTGGGCGCTCTTCCGCTTCCTCGCTCACTGACTCGCTGCGCTCGGTC
GTTCGGCTGCGGCGAGCGGTATCAGCTCACTCAAAGGCGGTAATACGGTTATCCACAGAATCAGGGGATA
ACGCAGGAAAGAACATGTGAGCAAAAGGCCAGCAAAAGGCCAGGAACCGTAAAAAGGCCGCGTTGCTGGC
GTTTTTCCATAGGCTCCGCCCCCCTGACGAGCATCACAAAAATCGACGCTCAAGTCAGAGGTGGCGAAAC
CCGACAGGACTATAAAGATACCAGGCGTTTCCCCCTGGAAGCTCCCTCGTGCGCTCTCCTGTTCCGACCC
TGCCGCTTACCGGATACCTGTCCGCCTTTCTCCCTTCGGGAAGCGTGGCGCTTTCTCATAGCTCACGCTG
TAGGTATCTCAGTTCGGTGTAGGTCGTTCGCTCCAAGCTGGGCTGTGTGCACGAACCCCCCGTTCAGCCC
GACCGCTGCGCCTTATCCGGTAACTATCGTCTTGAGTCCAACCCGGTAAGACACGACTTATCGCCACTGG
CAGCAGCCACTGGTAACAGGATTAGCAGAGCGAGGTATGTAGGCGGTGCTACAGAGTTCTTGAAGTGGTG
GCCTAACTACGGCTACACTAGAAGAACAGTATTTGGTATCTGCGCTCTGCTGAAGCCAGTTACCTTCGGA
AAAAGAGTTGGTAGCTCTTGATCCGGCAAACAAACCACCGCTGGTAGCGGTGGTTTTTTTGTTTGCAAGC
AGCAGATTACGCGCAGAAAAAAAGGATCTCAAGAAGATCCTTTGATCTTTTCTACGGGGTCTGACGCTCA
GTGGAACGAAAACTCACGTTAAGGGATTTTGGTCATGAGATTATCAAAAAGGATCTTCACCTAGATCCTT
TTAAATTAAAAATGAAGTTTTAAATCAATCTAAAGTATATATGAGTAAACTTGGTCTGACAGTTACCAAT
GCTTAATCAGTGAGGCACCTATCTCAGCGATCTGTCTATTTCGTTCATCCATAGTTGCCTGACTCCCCGT
CGTGTAGATAACTACGATACGGGAGGGCTTACCATCTGGCCCCAGTGCTGCAATGATACCGCGAGACCCA
CGCTCACCGGCTCCAGATTTATCAGCAATAAACCAGCCAGCCGGAAGGGCCGAGCGCAGAAGTGGTCCTG
CAACTTTATCCGCCTCCATCCAGTCTATTAATTGTTGCCGGGAAGCTAGAGTAAGTAGTTCGCCAGTTAA
TAGTTTGCGCAACGTTGTTGCCATTGCTACAGGCATCGTGGTGTCACGCTCGTCGTTTGGTATGGCTTCA
TTCAGCTCCGGTTCCCAACGATCAAGGCGAGTTACATGATCCCCCATGTTGTGCAAAAAAGCGGTTAGCT
CCTTCGGTCCTCCGATCGTTGTCAGAAGTAAGTTGGCCGCAGTGTTATCACTCATGGTTATGGCAGCACT
GCATAATTCTCTTACTGTCATGCCATCCGTAAGATGCTTTTCTGTGACTGGTGAGTACTCAACCAAGTCA
TTCTGAGAATAGTGTATGCGGCGACCGAGTTGCTCTTGCCCGGCGTCAATACGGGATAATACCGCGCCAC
ATAGCAGAACTTTAAAAGTGCTCATCATTGGAAAACGTTCTTCGGGGCGAAAACTCTCAAGGATCTTACC
GCTGTTGAGATCCAGTTCGATGTAACCCACTCGTGCACCCAACTGATCTTCAGCATCTTTTACTTTCACC
AGCGTTTCTGGGTGAGCAAAAACAGGAAGGCAAAATGCCGCAAAAAAGGGAATAAGGGCGACACGGAAAT
GTTGAATACTCATACTCTTCCTTTTTCAATATTATTGAAGCATTTATCAGGGTTATTGTCTCATGAGCGG
ATACATATTTGAATGTATTTAGAAAAATAAACAAATAGGGGTTCCGCGCACATTTCCCCGAAAAGTGCCA
CCTGACGTCGACGGATCGGGAGATCTCCCGATCCCCTATGGTGCACTCTCAGTACAATCTGCTCTGATGC
CGCATAGTTAAGCCAGTATCTGCTCCCTGCTTGTGTGTTGGAGGTCGCTGAGTAGTGCGCGAGCAAAATT
TAAGCTACAACAAGGCAAGGCTTGACCGACAATTGCATGAAGAATCTGCTTAGGGTTAGGCGTTTTGCGC
TGCTTCGCGATGTACGGGCCAGATATACGCGTTGACATTGATTATTGACTAGTTATTAATAGTAATCAAT
TACGGGGTCATTAGTTCATAGCCCATATATGGAGTTCCGCGTTACATAACTTACGGTAAATGGCCCGCCT
GGCTGACCGCCCAACGACCCCCGCCCATTGACGTCAATAATGACGTATGTTCCCATAGTAACGCCAATAG
GGACTTTCCATTGACGTCAATGGGTGGAGTATTTACGGTAAACTGCCCACTTGGCAGTACATCAAGTGTA
TCATATGCCAAGTACGCCCCCTATTGACGTCAATGACGGTAAATGGCCCGCCTGGCATTATGCCCAGTAC
ATGACCTTATGGGACTTTCCTACTTGGCAGTACATCTACGTATTAGTCATCGCTATTACCATGGTGATGC
GGTTTTGGCAGTACATCAATGGGCGTGGATAGCGGTTTGACTCACGGGGATTTCCAAGTCTCCACCCCAT
TGACGTCAATGGGAGTTTGTTTTGGCACCAAAATCAACGGGACTTTCCAAAATGTCGTAACAACTCCGCC
CCATTGACGCAAATGGGCGGTAGGCGTGTACGGTGGGAGGTCTATATAAGCAGCGCGTTTTGCCTGTACT
GGGTCTCTCTGGTTAGACCAGATCTGAGCCTGGGAGCTCTCTGGCTAACTAGGGAACCCACTGCTTAAGC
CTCAATAAAGCTTGCCTTGAGTGCTTCAAGTAGTGTGTGCCCGTCTGTTGTGTGACTCTGGTAACTAGAG
ATCCCTCAGACCCTTTTAGTCAGTGTGGAAAATCTCTAGCAGTGGCGCCCGAACAGGGACTTGAAAGCGA
AAGGGAAACCAGAGGAGCTCTCTCGACGCAGGACTCGGCTTGCTGAAGCGCGCACGGCAAGAGGCGAGGG
GCGGCGACTGGTGAGTACGCCAAAAATTTTGACTAGCGGAGGCTAGAAGGAGAGAGATGGGTGCGAGAGC
GTCAGTATTAAGCGGGGGAGAATTAGATCGCGATGGGAAAAAATTCGGTTAAGGCCAGGGGGAAAGAAAA
AATATAAATTAAAACATATAGTATGGGCAAGCAGGGAGCTAGAACGATTCGCAGTTAATCCTGGCCTGTT
AGAAACATCAGAAGGCTGTAGACAAATACTGGGACAGCTACAACCATCCCTTCAGACAGGATCAGAAGAA
CTTAGATCATTATATAATACAGTAGCAACCCTCTATTGTGTGCATCAAAGGATAGAGATAAAAGACACCA
AGGAAGCTTTAGACAAGATAGAGGAAGAGCAAAACAAAAGTAAGACCACCGCACAGCAAGCGGCCGCTGA
TCTTCAGACCTGGAGGAGGAGATATGAGGGACAATTGGAGAAGTGAATTATATAAATATAAAGTAGTAAA
AATTGAACCATTAGGAGTAGCACCCACCAAGGCAAAGAGAAGAGTGGTGCAGAGAGAAAAAAGAGCAGTG
GGAATAGGAGCTTTGTTCCTTGGGTTCTTGGGAGCAGCAGGAAGCACTATGGGCGCAGCGTCAATGACGC
TGACGGTACAGGCCAGACAATTATTGTCTGGTATAGTGCAGCAGCAGAACAATTTGCTGAGGGCTATTGA
GGCGCAACAGCATCTGTTGCAACTCACAGTCTGGGGCATCAAGCAGCTCCAGGCAAGAATCCTGGCTGTG
GAAAGATACCTAAAGGATCAACAGCTCCTGGGGATTTGGGGTTGCTCTGGAAAACTCATTTGCACCACTG
CTGTGCCTTGGAATGCTAGTTGGAGTAATAAATCTCTGGAACAGATTTGGAATCACACGACCTGGATGGA
GTGGGACAGAGAAATTAACAATTACACAAGCTTAATACACTCCTTAATTGAAGAATCGCAAAACCAGCAA
GAAAAGAATGAACAAGAATTATTGGAATTAGATAAATGGGCAAGTTTGTGGAATTGGTTTAACATAACAA
ATTGGCTGTGGTATATAAAATTATTCATAATGATAGTAGGAGGCTTGGTAGGTTTAAGAATAGTTTTTGC
TGTACTTTCTATAGTGAATAGAGTTAGGCAGGGATATTCACCATTATCGTTTCAGACCCACCTCCCAACC
CCGAGGGGACCCGACAGGCCCGAAGGAATAGAAGAAGAAGGTGGAGAGAGAGACAGAGACAGATCCATTC
GATTAGTGAACGGATCGGCACTGCGTGCGCCAATTCTGCAGACAAATGGCAGTATTCATCCACAATTTTA
AAAGAAAAGGGGGGATTGGGGGGTACAGTGCAGGGGAAAGAATAGTAGACATAATAGCAACAGACATACA
AACTAAAGAATTACAAAAACAAATTACAAAAATTCAAAATTTTCGGGTTTATTACAGGGACAGCAGAGAT
CCAGTTTGGTTAATTAAAGTGCAAGTGGTTTTAGGACCAGGATGAGGCGGGGTGGGGGTGCCTACCTGAC
GACCGACCCCGACCCACTGGACAAGCACCCAACCCCCATTCCCCAAATTGCGCATCCCCTATCAGAGAGG
GGGAGGGGAAACAGGATGCGGCGAGGCGCGTGCGCACTGCCAGCTTCAGCACCGCGGACAGTGCCTTCGC
CCCCGCCTGGCGGCGCGCGCCACCGCCGCCTCAGCACTGAAGGCGCGCTGACGTCACTCGCCGGTCCCCC
GTAAACTCCCCTTCCCGGCCACCTTGGTCGCGTCCGCGCCGCCGCCGGCCCAGCCGGACCGCACCACGCG
AGGCGCGAGATAGGGGGGCACGGGCGCGACCATCTGCGCTGCGGCGCCGGCGACTCAGCGCTGCCTCAGT
CTGCGGTGGGCAGCGGAGGAGTCGTGTCGTGCCTGAGAGCGCAGGTACGGCTAGGCCACCATGTCGGCTA
CCGCTGCCACCGTCCCGCCTGCCGCCCCGGCCGGCGAGGGTGGCCCCCCTGCACCTCCTCCAAATCTTAC
CAGTAACAGGAGACTGCAGCAGACCCAGGCCCAGGTGGATGAGGTGGTGGACATCATGAGGGTGAATGTG
GACAAGGTCCTGGAGCGGGACCAGAAGCTATCGGAACTGGATGATCGCGCAGATGCCCTCCAGGCAGGGG
CCTCCCAGTTTGAAACAAGTGCAGCCAAGCTCAAGCGCAAATACTGGTGGAAAAACCTCAAGATGATGAT
CATCTTGGGAGTGATTTGCGCCATCATCCTCATCATCATCATCGTTTACTTCAGCACTGGATCCGGAAGT
TCGGGGTCCGAAATCGGTACTGGCTTTCCATTCGACCCCCATTATGTGGAAGTCCTGGGCGAGCGCATGC
ACTACGTCGATGTTGGTCCGCGCGATGGCACCCCTGTGCTGTTCCTGCACGGTAACCCGACCTCCTCCTA
CGTGTGGCGCAACATCATCCCGCATGTTGCACCGACCCATCGCTGCATTGCTCCAGACCTGATCGGTATG
GGCAAATCCGACAAACCAGACCTGGGTTATTTCTTCGACGACCACGTCCGCTTCATGGATGCCTTCATCG
AAGCCCTGGGTCTGGAAGAGGTCGTCCTGGTCATTCACGACTGGGGCTCCGCTCTGGGTTTCCACTGGGC
CAAGCGCAATCCAGAGCGCGTCAAAGGTATTGCATTTATGGAGTTCATCCGCCCTATCCCGACCTGGGAC
GAATGGCCAGAATTTGCCCGCGAGACCTTCCAGGCCTTCCGCACCACCGACGTCGGCCGCAAGCTGATCA
TCGATCAGAACGTTTTTATCGAGGGTACGCTGCCGATGGGTGTCGTCCGCCCGCTGACTGAAGTCGAGAT
GGACCATTACCGCGAGCCGTTCCTGAATCCTGTTGACCGCGAGCCACTGTGGCGCTTCCCAAACGAGCTG
CCAATCGCCGGTGAGCCAGCGAACATCGTCGCGCTGGTCGAAGAATACATGGACTGGCTGCACCAGTCCC
CTGTCCCGAAGCTGCTGTTCTGGGGCACCCCAGGCGTTCTGATCCCACCGGCCGAAGCCGCTCGCCTGGC
CAAAAGCCTGCCTAACTGCAAGGCTGTGGACATCGGCCCGGGTCTGAATCTGCTGCAAGAAGACAACCCG
GACCTGATCGGCAGCGAGATCGCGCGCTGGCTGTCTACTCTGGAGATTTCCAGCGGTTCTTCAGGCAGTT
CCATGGACGAAAAAACTACAGGCTGGCGCGGCGGACACGTTGTAGAGGGACTTGCTGGTGAGCTTGAGCA
ACTCCGGGCTCGGCTGGAGCACCATCCACAGGGGCAACGCGAGCCTGGTTCTTCAGACTACAAAGACGAT
GACGACAAGTAAAATTCGATATCAAGCTTATCGATAATCAACCTCTGGATTACAAAATTTGTGAAAGATT
GACTGGTATTCTTAACTATGTTGCTCCTTTTACGCTATGTGGATACGCTGCTTTAATGCCTTTGTATCAT
GCTATTGCTTCCCGTATGGCTTTCATTTTCTCCTCCTTGTATAAATCCTGGTTGCTGTCTCTTTATGAGG
AGTTGTGGCCCGTTGTCAGGCAACGTGGCGTGGTGTGCACTGTGTTTGCTGACGCAACCCCCACTGGTTG
GGGCATTGCCACCACCTGTCAGCTCCTTTCCGGGACTTTCGCTTTCCCCCTCCCTATTGCCACGGCGGAA
CTCATCGCCGCCTGCCTTGCCCGCTGCTGGACAGGGGCTCGGCTGTTGGGCACTGACAATTCCGTGGTGT
TGTCGGGGAAATCATCGTCCTTTCCTTGGCTGCTCGCCTGTGTTGCCACCTGGATTCTGCGCGGGACGTC
CTTCTGCTACGTCCCTTCGGCCCTCAATCCAGCGGACCTTCCTTCCCGCGGCCTGCTGCCGGCTCTGCGG
CCTCTTCCGCGTCTTCGCCTTCGCCCTCAGACGAGTCGGATCTCCCTTTGGGCCGCCTCCCCGCATCGAT
ACCGTCGACCTCGAGACCTAGAAAAACATGGAGCAATCACAAGTAGCAATACAGCAGCTACCAATGCTGA
TTGTGCCTGGCTAGAAGCACAAGAGGAGGAGGAGGTGGGTTTTCCAGTCACACCTCAGGTACCTTTAAGA
CCAATGACTTACAAGGCAGCTGTAGATCTTAGCCACTTTTTAAAAGAAAAGGGGGGACTGGAAGGGCTAA
TTCACTCCCAACGAAGACAAGATATCCTTGATCTGTGGATCTACCACACACAAGGCTACTTCCCTGATTG
GCAGAACTACACACCAGGGCCAGGGATCAGATATCCACTGACCTTTGGATGGTGCTACAAGCTAGTACCA
GTTGAGCAAGAGAAGGTAGAAGAAGCCAATGAAGGAGAGAACACCCGCTTGTTACACCCTGTGAGCCTGC
ATGGGATGGATGACCCGGAGAGAGAAGTATTAGAGTGGAGGTTTGACAGCCGCCTAGCATTTCATCACAT
GGCCCGAGAGCTGCATCCGGACTGTACTGGGTCTCTCTGGTTAGACCAGATCTGAGCCTGGGAGCTCTCT
GGCTAACTAGGGAACCCACTGCTTAAGCCTCAATAAAGCTTGCCTTGAGTGCTTCAAGTAGTGTGTGCCC
GTCTGTTGTGTGACTCTGGTAACTAGAGATCCCTCAGACCCTTTTAGTCAGTGTGGAAAATCTCTAGCAG
GGCCCGTTTAAACCCGCTGATCAGCCTCGACTGTGCCTTCTAGTTGCCAGCCATCTGTTGTTTGCCCCTC
CCCCGTGCCTTCCTTGACCCTGGAAGGTGCCACTCCCACTGTCCTTTCCTAATAAAATGAGGAAATTGCA
TCGCATTGTCTGAGTAGGTGTCATTCTATTCTGGGGGGTGGGGTGGGGCAGGACAGCAAGGGGGAGGATT
GGGAAGACAATAGCAGGCATGCTGGGGATGCGGTGGGCTCTATGGCTTCTGAGGCGGAAAGAACCAGCTG
GGGCTCTAGGGGGTATCCCC
[124 nt withheld, positions 8981-9104]
C
[91 nt withheld, positions 9106-9196]
A
[49 nt withheld, positions 9198-9246]
CCTTTGACGTTGGAGTCCACGTTCTTT
[37 nt withheld, positions 9274-9310]
ACCCTATCTCGGTCTATTCTTTTGATTTATAAGGGATTTTGCCGATTTCGGCCTATTGGTTAAAAAATGA
GCTGATTTAACAAAAATTTAACGCGAATTAATTCTGTGGAATGTGTGTCAGTTAGGGTGTGGAAAGTCCC
CAGGCTCCCCAGCAGGCAGAAGTATGCAAAGCATGCATCTCAATTAGTCAGCAACCAGGTGTGGAAAGTC
CCCAGGCTCCCCAGCAGGCAGAAGTATGCAAAGCATGCATCTCAATTAGTCAGCAACCATAGTCCCGCCC
CTAACTCCGCCCATCCCGCCCCTAACTCCGCCCAGTTCCGCCCATTCTCCGCCCCATGGCTGACTAATTT
TTTTTATTTATGCAGAGGCCGAGGCCGCCTCTGCCTCTGAGCTATTCCAGAAGTAGTGAGGAGGCTTTTT
TGGAGGCCTAGGCTTTTGCAAAAAGCTCCCGGGAGCTTGTATATCCATTTTCGGATCTGATCAGCACGTG
TTGACAATTAATCATCGG
Features (pLannotate 1.2.2; 31 found; start..end, strand, type, name):
     48..422     +  CDS            BleoR: antibiotic-binding protein; Sh ble from Streptoalloteichus hindustanus; confers resistance to bleomycin, phleomycin, and Zeocin™
    432..557     +  CDS            ble (fragment): BLE_KLEPN - Experimental evidence at protein level: Swiss-Prot protein existence level 1. Binding protein with a strong affinity to the bleomycin family of antibiotics. Binds to CL990; an antimitotic-antibiotic compound. From Klebsiella pneumoniae.
    552..673     +  polyA_signal   SV40 poly(A) signal: SV40 polyadenylation signal
    746..762     -  protein_bind   lac operator: The lac repressor binds to the lac operator to inhibit transcription in E. coli. This inhibition can be relieved by adding lactose or isopropyl-β-D-thiogalactopyranoside (IPTG). lac repressor encoded by lacI
    770..800     -  promoter       lac promoter: promoter for the E. coli lac operon
    815..836     -  protein_bind   CAP binding site: CAP binding activates transcription in the presence of cAMP. E. coli catabolite activator protein
    849..941     -  CDS            lacI (fragment): lac repressor; lacI; The lac repressor binds to the lac operator to inhibit transcription in E. coli. This inhibition can be relieved by adding lactose or isopropyl-β-D-thiogalactopyranoside (IPTG).
   1124..1712    -  rep_origin     ori: high-copy-number ColE1/pMB1/pBR322/pUC origin of replication
   1883..2743    -  CDS            AmpR: β-lactamase; bla; confers resistance to ampicillin, carbenicillin, and related antibiotics
   2744..2848    -  promoter       AmpR promoter: bla
   2907..2959    -  misc_feature   bom (fragment): basis of mobility region from pBR322
   3114..3493    +  enhancer       CMV enhancer: human cytomegalovirus immediate early enhancer
   3494..3693    +  promoter       CMV promoter: human cytomegalovirus (CMV) immediate early promoter
   3711..3891    +  LTR            5' LTR (truncated): truncated 5' long terminal repeat (LTR) from HIV-1
   3938..4063    +  misc_feature   HIV-1 Ψ: packaging signal of human immunodeficiency virus type 1
   4047..4410    +  CDS            HIV-1 gag (fragment): gag protein from human immunodeficiency virus 1; gag
   4556..4789    +  misc_feature   RRE: The Rev response element (RRE) of HIV-1 allows for Rev-dependent mRNA export from the nucleus to the cytoplasm.
   5166..5266    +  CDS            Rev (fragment): human immunodeficiency virus 1 (HIV-1) Rev protein; rev; enhances nuclear export of unspliced and incompletely spliced viral mRNAs
   5316..5433    +  misc_feature   cPPT/CTS: central polypurine tract and central termination sequence of HIV-1
   5478..5924    +  promoter       hSyn promoter: human synapsin I promoter; confers neuron-specific expression (Kügler et al., 2003)
   5941..6288    +  CDS            Vamp2: VAMP2_MOUSE - Also known as Syb2. Experimental evidence at protein level: Swiss-Prot protein existence level 1. Involved in the targeting and/or fusion of transport vesicles to their target membrane (PubMed:9430681). Major SNARE protein of synaptic vesicles which mediates fusion of synaptic vesicles to release neurotransmitters. Essential for fast vesicular exocytosis and activity-dependent neurotransmitter release as well as fast endocytosis that mediates rapid reuse of synaptic vesicles (PubMed:15475946). Modulates the gating characteristics of the delayed rectifier voltage- dependent potass
   6310..7191    +  CDS            HaloTag®: modified bacterial dehalogenase that forms covalent bonds with chloroalkane derivatives
   7363..7386    +  misc_feature   MCS (fragment): pBluescript multiple cloning site
   7386..7974    +  misc_feature   WPRE: woodchuck hepatitis virus posttranscriptional regulatory element
   7911..8492    +  CDS            nef (fragment): NEF_HV1H2 - Experimental evidence at protein level: Swiss-Prot protein existence level 1. Extracellular Nef protein targets CD4(+) T-lymphocytes for apoptosis by interacting with CXCR4 surface receptors. From Human immunodeficiency virus type 1 group M subtype B (isolate HXB2) (HIV-1).
   8499..8679    +  LTR            5' LTR (truncated): truncated 5' long terminal repeat (LTR) from HIV-1
   8711..8935    +  polyA_signal   bGH poly(A) signal: bovine growth hormone polyadenylation signal
   8939..8960    +  promoter       SV40 promoter (fragment): SV40 enhancer and early promoter
   8981..9409    +  rep_origin     f1 ori (sequence partly withheld): f1 bacteriophage origin of replication; arrow indicates direction of (+) strand synthesis
   9423..9752    +  promoter       SV40 promoter: SV40 enhancer and early promoter
   9800..29      +  promoter       EM7 promoter (across the origin): synthetic bacterial promoter&nbsp
