[The description below was written by a language model from this plasmid's Addgene catalogue record and pLannotate feature annotations shown in this document.]
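Description:
pFsynW SYB2 reporter is a lentiviral transfer plasmid built on the FUGW backbone, in which the human synapsin I (hSyn) promoter drives neuron-specific expression of rat synaptobrevin 2 (SYB2/VAMP2) fused to HaloTag. In bacteria it is maintained through a high-copy ColE1/pUC-type origin and selected with ampicillin via the AmpR β-lactamase gene. The backbone also carries an f1 origin and an SV40/EM7-driven BleoR (Zeocin resistance) cassette with an SV40 poly(A) signal, lying outside the viral LTRs.

The viral portion has a CMV enhancer/promoter placed upstream of a truncated HIV-1 5' LTR to drive genomic RNA production in packaging cells. This is followed by the Ψ packaging signal with a partial gag sequence, the RRE for Rev-dependent nuclear export, and the cPPT/CTS element. Downstream sit the hSyn promoter, the Vamp2 coding sequence and the HaloTag, a modified dehalogenase that covalently binds chloroalkane ligands and so allows fluorescent labelling of the fusion. A WPRE enhances transcript expression, and a truncated 3' LTR and bGH poly(A) signal close the cassette. The catalogue lists a C-terminal FLAG tag, but this is not annotated in the feature table, nor is any streptavidin-binding peptide; an unannotated stretch lies between HaloTag and the WPRE.

The construct is intended for the RUSH (retention using selective hooks) approach, in which cargo is held in the ER and released synchronously so its trafficking can be followed. This plasmid supplies the reporter only and contains no hook. It comes from work on the selective delivery of synaptic vesicle proteins to axons in mammalian neurons.
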