Addgene plasmid #197276: pFsynW SYB2 reporter
Purpose: Encodes for viral expression of wild type Synaptobrevin 2 (SYB2) to synchronize its transport from the ER (RUSH system); visualized with HaloTag. Reporter only (no hook).
Depositing lab: Edwin Chapman. Depositing organization: University of Wisconsin, Madison. Publication: Synaptic vesicle proteins are selectively delivered to axons in mammalian neurons. Watson ET, Pauers MM, Seibert MJ, Vevea JD, Chapman ER. Elife. 2023 Feb 2;12:e82568. doi: 10.7554/eLife.82568. PubMed 36729040.
Backbone
  Vector backbone: FUGW (#14883)
  Vector type: Lentiviral
Growth in bacteria
  Bacterial resistance: Ampicillin, 100 μg/mL
  Growth temperature: 37°C
  Growth strain: NEB Stable
  Copy number: High Copy
Gene/Insert
  Gene/Insert name: SYB2 and HaloTag (alt name: VAMP2)
  Species: R. norvegicus (rat)
  Mutation: N/A
  Entrez Gene: Vamp2 (a.k.a. RATVAMPB, RATVAMPIR, SYB, Syb2)
  Promoter: hSyn (human synapsin I promoter)
  Tag / fusion protein: FLAG (C terminal on insert)
  Cloning method: Ligation Independent Cloning
Terms and licenses: Academic/Nonprofit Terms; Industry Terms: Not Available to Industry
Depositor comments: Please visit https://www.biorxiv.org/content/10.1101/2022.02.08.479521v1 for bioRxiv preprint.
How to cite: pFsynW SYB2 reporter was a gift from Edwin Chapman (Addgene plasmid # 197276 ; http://n2t.net/addgene:197276 ; RRID:Addgene_197276)
